Addgene plasmid #221075: pCMV-SEMPER_ACC-msfGFP[r5M]_ACC-mEBFP2_IRES-mCherry
Depositing lab: Mikhail Shapiro. Publication: SEMPER: Stoichiometric expression of mRNA polycistrons by eukaryotic ribosomes for compact, ratio-tunable multi-gene expression. Duan M, Dev I, Lu A, Ayrapetyan G, You MY, Shapiro MG. Cell Syst. 2024 Jul 17;15(7):597-609.e4. doi: 10.1016/j.cels.2024.06.001. Epub 2024 Jul 5. PubMed 38971149.
Backbone
  Vector backbone: CMV Sport
  Vector type: Mammalian Expression
Growth in bacteria
  Bacterial resistance: Ampicillin, 100 μg/mL
  Growth temperature: 37°C
  Growth strain: NEB Stable
  Copy number: High Copy
Gene/Insert
  Gene/Insert name: ACC-msfGFP[r5M]_ACC-mEBFP2_IRES-mCherry
  Species: Synthetic
  Promoter: CMV
  Cloning method: Gibson Cloning
Terms and licenses: Academic/Nonprofit Terms; Industry Terms: Not Available to Industry
Depositor comments: This is a polycistronic expression insert. Please visit https://doi.org/10.1101/2023.05.26.541240 for bioRxiv preprint.
How to cite: pCMV-SEMPER_ACC-msfGFP[r5M]_ACC-mEBFP2_IRES-mCherry was a gift from Mikhail Shapiro (Addgene plasmid # 221075 ; http://n2t.net/addgene:221075 ; RRID:Addgene_221075)
