[The description below was written by a language model from this plasmid's Addgene catalogue record and pLannotate feature annotations shown in this document.]
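Description:
pCMV-SEMPER_ACC-msfGFP[r5M]_ACC-mEBFP2_IRES-mCherry is an 8.1 kb mammalian expression plasmid built on a CMV Sport backbone. It is propagated in E. coli at high copy from a ColE1/pUC-type origin and selected with ampicillin through the β-lactamase gene. An f1 phage origin is also present. The annotation additionally picks up short fragments of lacI, lacZα, an RSF origin and SV40 sequences, plus a single loxP site near the AmpR gene. These appear to be backbone remnants, and the record assigns them no function.

The synthetic payload is a polycistronic reporter cassette transcribed from the human CMV immediate-early enhancer and promoter. Two Aequorea-derived fluorescent protein reading frames sit back to back. The first is a green protein catalogued as msfGFP[r5M], which the automated annotation matches to moxGFP, and the second is the blue mEBFP2. An EMCV IRES then drives cap-independent translation of mCherry from the same transcript. The transcript ends with SV40 intron and large T fragments, a WPRE that enhances mRNA stability and expression, and the human growth hormone polyadenylation signal. SP6 and T7 phage promoters flank the insert.

The construct name and associated publication title place it in the SEMPER system, which expresses several proteins from one mRNA at tunable ratios using eukaryotic ribosomes. The "ACC" labels before the GFP and EBFP2 frames presumably denote the sequence context preceding each start codon, and "r5M" presumably refers to modification of methionine codons in the GFP frame. The record defines neither term. The IRES-mCherry unit plausibly serves as an internal reference for comparing green and blue output in transfected mammalian cells.
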