Features (pLannotate 1.2.2; 27 found; start..end, strand, type, name):
      1..589     +  rep_origin     ori: high-copy-number ColE1/pMB1/pBR322/pUC origin of replication
    665..785     +  rep_origin     RSF ori (fragment): Plasmids containing the RSF 1030 origin of replication can be propagated in E. coli cells that contain additional plasmids with compatible origins.
    787..840     +  CDS            lacI (fragment): lac repressor; lacI; The lac repressor binds to the lac operator to inhibit transcription in E. coli. This inhibition can be relieved by adding lactose or isopropyl-β-D-thiogalactopyranoside (IPTG).
    856..953     -  promoter       AmpR promoter: bla
   1066..1096    +  promoter       lac UV5 promoter: E. coli lac promoter with an "up" mutation
   1104..1120    +  protein_bind   lac operator: The lac repressor binds to the lac operator to inhibit transcription in E. coli. This inhibition can be relieved by adding lactose or isopropyl-β-D-thiogalactopyranoside (IPTG). lac repressor encoded by lacI
   1150..1453    +  enhancer       CMV enhancer: human cytomegalovirus immediate early enhancer
   1454..1657    +  promoter       CMV promoter: human cytomegalovirus (CMV) immediate early promoter
   1751..1767    +  promoter       SV40 promoter (fragment): SV40 early promoter
   1773..1791    +  promoter       SP6 promoter: promoter for bacteriophage SP6 RNA polymerase
   1844..2560    +  CDS            moxGFP: moxGFP is a basic (constitutively fluorescent) green fluorescent protein published in 2015, derived from Aequorea victoria. It is reported to be a rapidly-maturing monomer.
   2575..3291    +  CDS            EBFP2: EBFP2 is a basic (constitutively fluorescent) blue fluorescent protein published in 2007, derived from Aequorea victoria. It is reported to be a rapidly-maturing monomer with moderate acid sensitivity.
   3329..3880    +  misc_feature   IRES: internal ribosome entry site (IRES) of the encephalomyocarditis virus (EMCV)
   3892..4599    +  CDS            mCherry: mCherry is a basic (constitutively fluorescent) red fluorescent protein published in 2004, derived from Discosoma sp.. It is reported to be a very rapidly-maturing monomer with low acid sensitivity.
   4657..4675    -  promoter       T7 promoter: promoter for bacteriophage T7 RNA polymerase
   4689..4803    +  intron         large T intron (fragment): SV40 (simian virus 40) large T antigen intron
   4877..4902    +  intron         small t intron (fragment): SV40 (simian virus 40) small t antigen intron
   4902..5039    +  CDS            large T antigen (fragment): large T antigen from SV40 (simian virus 40)
   5070..5658    +  misc_feature   WPRE: woodchuck hepatitis virus posttranscriptional regulatory element
   5678..6154    +  polyA_signal   hGH poly(A) signal: human growth hormone polyadenylation signal
   6169..6218    -  CDS            lacI (fragment): lac repressor; lacI; The lac repressor binds to the lac operator to inhibit transcription in E. coli. This inhibition can be relieved by adding lactose or isopropyl-β-D-thiogalactopyranoside (IPTG).
   6218..6285    +  CDS            lacZα (fragment): LacZα fragment of β-galactosidase; lacZ fragment
   6290..6744    +  rep_origin     f1 ori (sequence partly withheld): f1 bacteriophage origin of replication; arrow indicates direction of (+) strand synthesis
   6770..6826    +  promoter       AmpR promoter (fragment): bla
   6979..7030    +  promoter       AmpR promoter (fragment): bla
   7031..7891    +  CDS            AmpR: β-lactamase; bla; confers resistance to ampicillin, carbenicillin, and related antibiotics
   7993..8026    -  protein_bind   loxP: Cre-mediated recombination occurs in the 8-bp core sequence (GCATACAT). Cre recombinase
>Addgene plasmid #221075 | pCMV-SEMPER_ACC-msfGFP[r5M]_ACC-mEBFP2_IRES-mCherry | addgene full sequence | sequence record 438457 | Addgene NGS Result
TTGAGATCCTTTTTTTCTGCGCGTAATCTGCTGCTTGCAAACAAAAAAACCACCGCTACCAGCGGTGGTT
TGTTTGCCGGATCAAGAGCTACCAACTCTTTTTCCGAAGGTAACTGGCTTCAGCAGAGCGCAGATACCAA
ATACTGTTCTTCTAGTGTAGCCGTAGTTAGGCCACCACTTCAAGAACTCTGTAGCACCGCCTACATACCT
CGCTCTGCTAATCCTGTTACCAGTGGCTGCTGCCAGTGGCGATAAGTCGTGTCTTACCGGGTTGGACTCA
AGACGATAGTTACCGGATAAGGCGCAGCGGTCGGGCTGAACGGGGGGTTCGTGCACACAGCCCAGCTTGG
AGCGAACGACCTACACCGAACTGAGATACCTACAGCGTGAGCTATGAGAAAGCGCCACGCTTCCCGAAGG
GAGAAAGGCGGACAGGTATCCGGTAAGCGGCAGGGTCGGAACAGGAGAGCGCACGAGGGAGCTTCCAGGG
GGAAACGCCTGGTATCTTTATAGTCCTGTCGGGTTTCGCCACCTCTGACTTGAGCGTCGATTTTTGTGAT
GCTCGTCAGGGGGGCGGAGCCTATGGAAAAACGCCAGCAACGCGGCCTTTTTACGGTTCCTGGCCTTTTG
CTGGCCTTTTGCTCACATGTTCTTTCCTGCGTTATTCTTTCCTGCGTTATCCCCTGATTCTGTGGATAAC
CGTATTACCGCCTTTGAGTGAGCTGATACCGCTCGCCGCAGCCGAACGACCGAGCGCAGCGAGTCAGTGA
GCGAGGAAGCGGAAGAGCGCCCAATACGCAAACCGCCTCTCCCCGCGCGTTGGCCGATTCATTAATGCAG
AGCTTGCAATTCGCGCTTTTTCAATATTATTGAAGCATTTATCAGGGTTATTGTCTCATGAGCGGATACA
TATTTGAATGTATTTAGAAAAATAAACAAATAGGGGTTCCGCGCACATTTCCCCGAAAAGTGCCACCTGA
CGTCTAAGAAACCATTATTATCATGACATTAACCTATAAAAATAGGCGTATCACGAGGCCCTTTCACTCA
TTAGGCACCCCAGGCTTTACACTTTATGCTTCCGGCTCGTATAATGTGTGGAATTGTGAGCGGATAACAA
TTTCACACAGGAAACAGCATCGTGCAGGTCGTTACATAACTTACGGTAAATGGCCCGCCTGGCTGACCGC
CCAACGACCCCCGCCCATTGACGTCAATAATGACGTATGTTCCCATAGTAACGCCAATAGGGACTTTCCA
TTGACGTCAATGGGTGGAGTATTTACGGTAAACTGCCCACTTGGCAGTACATCAAGTGTATCATATGCCA
AGTACGCCCCCTATTGACGTCAATGACGGTAAATGGCCCGCCTGGCATTATGCCCAGTACATGACCTTAT
GGGACTTTCCTACTTGGCAGTACATCTACGTATTAGTCATCGCTATTACCATGGTGATGCGGTTTTGGCA
GTACATCAATGGGCGTGGATAGCGGTTTGACTCACGGGGATTTCCAAGTCTCCACCCCATTGACGTCAAT
GGGAGTTTGTTTTGGCACCAAAATCAACGGGACTTTCCAAAATGTCGTAACAACTCCGCCCCATTGACGC
AAATGGGCGGTAGGCGTGTACGGTGGGAGGTCTATATAAGCAGAGCTCGTTTAGTGAACCGTCAGATCGC
CTGGAGACGCCATCCACGCTGTTTTGACCTCCATAGAAGACACCGGGACCGATCCAGCCTCCGGACTCTA
GCCTAGGCTTTTGCAAAAAGCTATTTAGGTGACACTATAGAAGGTACGCCTGCAGGTACCGAGCTCGGAT
CCAGTAGTTTAAACCCCTTCACCATGGTGTCCAAGGGCGAGGAACTGTTCACCGGCGTGGTGCCCATCCT
GGTGGAACTGGACGGCGACGTGAACGGCCACAAGTTCAGCGTGAGAGGCGAGGGCGAAGGCGACGCCACA
AACGGAAAGCTGACCCTGAAGTTCATCTGCACCACCGGCAAGCTGCCCGTGCCTTGGCCTACCCTCGTGA
CCACACTGACCTACGGCGTGCAGTGCTTCAGCAGATACCCCGACCACATCAAGAGACACGATTTCTTCAA
GAGCGCCCTGCCCGAGGGCTACGTGCAGGAACGGACCATCAGCTTCAAGGACGACGGCACCTACAAGACA
AGAGCCGAAGTGAAGTTCGAGGGCGACACCCTCGTGAACCGGATCGAGCTGAAGGGCATCGACTTCAAAG
AGGACGGCAACATCCTGGGCCACAAGCTGGAGTACAACTTCAACAGCCACAACGTGTACATCACCGCCGA
CAAGCAGAAAAACGGCATCAAAGCCAACTTCAAGATCCGGCACAACGTGGAGGACGGCAGCGTGCAGCTG
GCCGACCACTACCAGCAGAACACCCCCATCGGAGACGGCCCCGTGCTGCTGCCCGACAACCACTACCTGA
GCACACAAAGCAAGCTGAGCAAGGACCCCAACGAGAAGCGGGACCACGCCGTGCTGCTGGAATTTGTGAC
CGCCGCTGGCATCACCCACGGCAAGGACGAGCTGTACAAGTGACCCGGGTTACCATGGTGTCCAAGGGCG
AGGAACTGTTCACCGGCGTGGTGCCCATCCTGGTGGAACTGGATGGCGACGTGAACGGCCACAAGTTCTC
TGTGCGGGGAGAGGGCGAAGGCGACGCCACAAATGGCAAGCTGACCCTGAAGTTCATCTGCACCACCGGC
AAGCTGCCCGTGCCTTGGCCTACCCTCGTGACCACACTGTCTCACGGCGTGCAGTGCTTCGCCAGATACC
CCGACCACATGAAGCAGCACGATTTCTTCAAGAGCGCCATGCCCGAGGGCTACGTGCAGGAACGGACCAT
CTTCTTCAAGGACGACGGCACCTACAAGACCAGAGCCGAAGTGAAGTTCGAGGGCGACACCCTCGTGAAC
CGGATCGAGCTGAAGGGCGTGGACTTCAAAGAGGACGGCAACATCCTGGGCCACAAGCTGGAGTACAACT
TCAACAGCCACAACATCTACATCATGGCCGTGAAGCAGAAAAACGGCATCAAAGTGAACTTCAAGATCCG
GCACAACGTGGAAGATGGCAGCGTGCAGCTGGCCGACCACTACCAGCAGAACACCCCCATCGGAGATGGC
CCCGTGCTGCTGCCTGATAGCCACTACCTGAGCACCCAGAGCAAGCTGAGCAAGGACCCCAACGAGAAGC
GGGACCACATGGTGCTGCTGGAATTTCGGACCGCCGCTGGCATCACCCTGGGCATGGATGAGCTGTACAA
GTGATAATACTAAATCGCACTGTCGGCGTCCCCCCCTAACGTTACTGGCCGAAGCCGCTTGGAATAAGGC
CGGTGTGCGTTTGTCTATATGTTATTTTCCACCATATTGCCGTCTTTTGGCAATGTGAGGGCCCGGAAAC
CTGGCCCTGTCTTCTTGACGAGCATTCCTAGGGGTCTTTCCCCTCTCGCCAAAGGAATGCAAGGTCTGTT
GAATGTCGTGAAGGAAGCAGTTCCTCTGGAAGCTTCTTGAAGACAAACAACGTCTGTAGCGACCCTTTGC
AGGCAGCGGAACCCCCCACCTGGCGACAGGTGCCTCTGCGGCCAAAAGCCACGTGTATAAGATACACCTG
CAAAGGCGGCACAACCCCAGTGCCACGTTGTGAGTTGGATAGTTGTGGAAAGAGTCAAATGGCTCTCCTC
AAGCGTATTCAACAAGGGGCTGAAGGATGCCCAGAAGGTACCCCATTGTATGGGATCTGATCTGGGGCCT
CGGTGCACATGCTTTACATGTGTTTAGTCGAGGTTAAAAAACGTCTAGGCCCCCCGAACCACGGGGACGT
GGTTTTCCTTTGAAAAACACGATGATAATATGGCCACAACCATGGTGAGCAAGGGCGAGGAGGATAACAT
GGCCATCATCAAGGAGTTCATGCGCTTCAAGGTGCACATGGAGGGCTCCGTGAACGGCCACGAGTTCGAG
ATCGAGGGCGAGGGCGAGGGCCGCCCCTACGAGGGCACCCAGACCGCCAAGCTGAAGGTGACCAAGGGCG
GCCCCCTGCCCTTCGCCTGGGACATCCTGTCCCCTCAGTTCATGTACGGCTCCAAGGCCTACGTGAAGCA
CCCCGCCGACATCCCCGACTACTTGAAGCTGTCCTTCCCCGAGGGCTTCAAGTGGGAGCGCGTGATGAAC
TTCGAGGACGGCGGCGTGGTGACCGTGACCCAGGACTCCTCCCTGCAGGACGGCGAGTTCATCTACAAGG
TGAAGCTGCGCGGCACCAACTTCCCCTCCGACGGCCCCGTAATGCAGAAGAAGACCATGGGCTGGGAGGC
CTCCTCCGAGCGGATGTACCCCGAGGACGGCGCCCTGAAGGGCGAGATCAAGCAGAGGCTGAAGCTGAAG
GACGGCGGCCACTACGACGCTGAGGTCAAGACCACCTACAAGGCCAAGAAGCCCGTGCAGCTGCCCGGCG
CCTACAACGTCAACATCAAGTTGGACATCACCTCCCACAACGAGGACTACACCATCGTGGAACAGTACGA
ACGCGCCGAGGGCCGCCACTCCACCGGCGGCATGGATGAGCTGTACAAGTGAAGGATCCCTCGAGGGGCC
CAAGCTTACGCGTGCATGCGACGTCATAGCTCTCTCCCTATAGTGAGTCGTATTATAAGCTAGCTTGGGA
TCTTTGTGAAGGAACCTTACTTCTGTGGTGTGACATAATTGGACAAACTACCTACAGAGATTTAAAGCTC
TAAGGTAAATATAAAATTTTTAAGTGTATAATGTGTTAAACTAGCTGCATATGCTTGCTGCTTGAGAGTT
TTGCTTACTGAGTATGATTTATGAAAATATTATACACAGGAGCTAGTGATTCTAATTGTTTGTGTATTTT
AGATTCACAGTCCCAAGGCTCATTTCAGGCCCCTCAGTCCTCACAGTCTGTTCATGATCATAATCAGCCA
TACCACATTTGTAGAGGTTTTACTTGCTTTAAAAAACCTCCCACACCTCCCCCTGAACCTGAAACATAAA
ATGAATGCAATTGTTGTTGTTCGTGGCTGAATCAACCTCTGGATTACAAAATTTGTGAAAGATTGACTGG
TATTCTTAACTATGTTGCTCCTTTTACGCTATGTGGATACGCTGCTTTAATGCCTTTGTATCATGCTATT
GCTTCCCGTATGGCTTTCATTTTCTCCTCCTTGTATAAATCCTGGTTGCTGTCTCTTTATGAGGAGTTGT
GGCCCGTTGTCAGGCAACGTGGCGTGGTGTGCACTGTGTTTGCTGACGCAACCCCCACTGGTTGGGGCAT
TGCCACCACCTGTCAGCTCCTTTCCGGGACTTTCGCTTTCCCCCTCCCTATTGCCACGGCGGAACTCATC
GCCGCCTGCCTTGCCCGCTGCTGGACAGGGGCTCGGCTGTTGGGCACTGACAATTCCGTGGTGTTGTCGG
GGAAATCATCGTCCTTTCCTTGGCTGCTCGCCTGTGTTGCCACCTGGATTCTGCGCGGGACGTCCTTCTG
CTACGTCCCTTCGGCCCTCAATCCAGCGGACCTTCCTTCCCGCGGCCTGCTGCCGGCTCTGCGGCCTCTT
CCGCGTCTTCGCCTTCGCCCTCAGACGAGTCGGATCTCCCTTTGGGCCGCCTCCCCGCCAGAGACAATTA
ACTTCGCGGGTGGCATCCCTGTGACCCCTCCCCAGTGCCTCTCCTGGCCCTGGAAGTTGCCACTCCAGTG
CCCACCAGCCTTGTCCTAATAAAATTAAGTTGCATCATTTTGTCTGACTAGGTGTCCTTCTATAATATTA
TGGGGTGGAGGGGGGTGGTATGGAGCAAGGGGCAAGTTGGGAAGACAACCTGTAGGGCCTGCGGGGTCTA
TTGGGAACCAAGCTGGAGTGCAGTGGCACAATCTTGGCTCACTGCAATCTCCGCCTCCTGGGTTCAAGCG
ATTCTCCTGCCTCAGCCTCCCGAGTTGTTGGGATTCCAGGCATGCATGACCAGGCTCAGCTAATTTTTGT
TTTTTTGGTAGAGACGGGGTTTCACCATATTGGCCAGGCTGGTCTCCAACTCCTAATCTCAGGTGATCTA
CCCACCTTGGCCTCCCAAATTGCTGGGATTACAGGCGTGAACCACTGCTCCCTTCCCTGTCCTTGAAGTT
CTCAGATCCTGCATTAATGAATCGGCCAACGCGCGGGGAGAGGCGGTTTGCGTATTGGCTGGCGTAATAG
CGAAGAGGCCCGCACCGATCGCCCTTCCCAACAGTTGCGCAGCCTGAATGGCGAATGGG
[124 nt withheld, positions 6290-6413]
C
[91 nt withheld, positions 6415-6505]
A
[49 nt withheld, positions 6507-6555]
CCTTTGACGTTGGAGTCCACGTTCTT
[37 nt withheld, positions 6582-6618]
ACCCTATCTCGGTCTATTCTTTTGATTTATAAGGGATTTTGCCGATTTCGGCCTATTGGTTAAAAAATGA
GCTGATTTAACAAAAATTTAACGCGAATTTTAACAAAATATTAACGCTTACAATTTAGGTGGCACTTTTC
GGGGAAATGTGCGCGGAACCCCTATTTGTTTATTTTTCTAAATACATTCAAATATGTATCCGCTCATGCC
AGGTCTTGGACTGGTGAGAACGGCTTGCTCGGCAGCTTCGATGTGTGCTGGAGGGAGAATAAAGGTCTAA
GATGTGCGATAGAGGGAAGTCGCATTGAATTATGTGCTGTGTAGGGATCGCTGGTATCAAATATGTGTGC
CCACCCCTGGCATGAGACAATAACCCTGATAAATGCTTCAATAATATTGAAAAAGGAAGAGTATGAGTAT
TCAACATTTCCGTGTCGCCCTTATTCCCTTTTTTGCGGCATTTTGCCTTCCTGTTTTTGCTCACCCAGAA
ACGCTGGTGAAAGTAAAAGATGCTGAAGATCAGTTGGGTGCACGAGTGGGTTACATCGAACTGGATCTCA
ACAGCGGTAAGATCCTTGAGAGTTTTCGCCCCGAAGAACGTTTTCCAATGATGAGCACTTTTAAAGTTCT
GCTATGTGGCGCGGTATTATCCCGTATTGACGCCGGGCAAGAGCAACTCGGTCGCCGCATACACTATTCT
CAGAATGACTTGGTTGAGTACTCACCAGTCACAGAAAAGCATCTTACGGATGGCATGACAGTAAGAGAAT
TATGCAGTGCTGCCATAACCATGAGTGATAACACTGCGGCCAACTTACTTCTGACAACGATCGGAGGACC
GAAGGAGCTAACCGCTTTTTTGCACAACATGGGGGATCATGTAACTCGCCTTGATCGTTGGGAACCGGAG
CTGAATGAAGCCATACCAAACGACGAGCGTGACACCACGATGCCTGTAGCAATGGCAACAACGTTGCGCA
AACTATTAACTGGCGAACTACTTACTCTAGCTTCCCGGCAACAATTAATAGACTGGATGGAGGCGGATAA
AGTTGCAGGACCACTTCTGCGCTCGGCCCTTCCGGCTGGCTGGTTTATTGCTGATAAATCTGGAGCCGGT
GAGCGTGGGTCTCGCGGTATCATTGCAGTACTGGGGCCAGATGGTAAGCCCTCCCGTATCGTAGTTATCT
ACACGACGGGGAGTCAGGCAACTATGGATGAACGAAATAGACAGATCGCTGAGATAGGTGCCTCACTGAT
TAAGCATTGGTAACTGTCAGACCAAGTTTACTCATATATACTTTAGATTGATTTAAAACTTCATTTTTAA
TTTAAAAGGATCTAGGTGAAGATCCTTTTTGATAATCTCATGCCATAACTTCGTATAATGTATGCTATAC
GAAGTTATGGCATGACCAAAATCCCTTAACGTGAGTTTTCGTTCCACTGAGCGTCAGACCCCGTAGAAAA
GATCAAAGGATCTTC
